Addgene plasmid #17354: pFLAG-mISG15-4EHP
Depositing lab: Dong-Er Zhang. Publication: ISG15 modification of the eIF4E cognate 4EHP enhances cap structure-binding activity of 4EHP. Okumura F, Zou W, Zhang DE. Genes Dev. 2007 Feb 1. 21(3):255-60. 10.1101/gad.1521607 PubMed 17289916.
Backbone
  Vector backbone: pFlag-CMV2
  Backbone manufacturer: Sigma
  Backbone size w/o insert (bp): 4700
  Vector type: Mammalian Expression
Growth in bacteria
  Bacterial resistance: Ampicillin, 100 μg/mL
  Growth temperature: 37°C
  Growth strain: DH5alpha
  Copy number: High Copy
Gene/Insert
  Gene/Insert name: mISG15-4EHP (alt names: ISG15; 4EHP)
  Species: H. sapiens (human), M. musculus (mouse)
  Entrez Gene: EIF4E2 (a.k.a. 4E-LP, 4EHP, EIF4EL3, IF4e, h4EHP)
  Tag / fusion protein: Flag (N terminal on backbone)
  Cloning method: Restriction Enzyme; 5′ cloning site HindIII (not destroyed); 3′ cloning site XbaI (not destroyed)
  Sequencing primers: 5′ CMV-F
Terms and licenses: Academic/Nonprofit Terms; Industry Terms: Not Available to Industry
Depositor comments: pFLAG-mISG15-4EHP expresses a FLAG tagged mISG15(LRLRG)-human 4EHP fusion protein. mISG15, which does not contain a STOP codon, was made by PCR and subcloned into the HindIII site of pFLAG-4EHP.
How to cite: pFLAG-mISG15-4EHP was a gift from Dong-Er Zhang (Addgene plasmid # 17354 ; http://n2t.net/addgene:17354 ; RRID:Addgene_17354)
