[The description below was written by a language model from this plasmid's Addgene catalogue record.]
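Description:
pFLAG-mISG15-4EHP is a mammalian expression plasmid built on the commercial pFlag-CMV2 backbone (about 4.7 kb without insert). It is maintained as a high-copy plasmid in E. coli under ampicillin selection. The record does not include a feature table, so the replication origin and other backbone elements are not itemised. The backbone name and the CMV forward sequencing primer indicate that expression is driven by the CMV immediate-early promoter, a strong constitutive promoter in most mammalian cell lines. No mammalian selection marker is recorded, which fits use by transient transfection.

The payload is a single open reading frame encoding an N-terminal FLAG tag supplied by the backbone, followed by mouse ISG15 and then human 4EHP (EIF4E2, the cap-binding eIF4E homologue). According to the depositor, the mouse ISG15 segment was amplified by PCR without a stop codon, ends in the LRLRG motif, and was inserted into the HindIII site of an existing pFLAG-4EHP plasmid. The 4EHP insert sits between HindIII and XbaI sites that remain intact. The result is a linear, genetically encoded ISG15-4EHP fusion rather than the natural isopeptide conjugate, in which ISG15 is attached enzymatically to lysine residues of its target.

Given the associated study on how ISG15 modification affects the cap structure-binding activity of 4EHP, the fusion most plausibly serves as a mimic of ISGylated 4EHP. It would give a homogeneous, stably "modified" protein that can be detected or immunoprecipitated through the FLAG epitope and compared with unmodified FLAG-4EHP in cap-binding or translational assays.
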