>Addgene plasmid #17354 | pFLAG-mISG15-4EHP | addgene partial sequence | sequence record 23294 | CMV-F 5'-CGCAAATGGGCGGTAGGCGTG-3'
AGTGACCGTCAGAATTGATCTACCATGGACTACAAAGACGATGACGACAAGCTTATGGCCTGGGACCTAA
AGGTGAAGATGCTGGGGGGTAACGATTTCCTGGTGTCCGTGACTAACTCCATGACGGTGTCAGAACTGAA
GAAGCAGATTGCCCAGAAGATTGGTGTGCCGGCTTTCCAGCAGCGCCTGGCCCACCAAACTGCAGTGCTC
CAGGACGGTCTTACCCTTTCCAGTCTGGGTCTGGGTCCCAGCAGCACAGTGATGCTAGTGGTACAGAACT
GCAGCGAGCCTCTGAGCATCCTGGTGAGGAACGAAAGGGGCCACAGCAACATCTATGAGGTCTTTCTGAC
GCAGACTGTAGACACGCTTAAGAAGAAGGTGTCCCAGCGGGAACAAGTCCACGAAGACCAGTTCTGGCTG
AGCTTCGAGGGAAGGCCCATGGAGGACAAGGAGCTGCTGGGGGAGTATGGCCTAAAGCCCCAGTGCACAG
TGATCAAGCATTTGCGCCTGAGGGGTAAGCTTGTGGTACCGATGAACAACAAGTTCGACGCTTTGAAAGA
TGATGACAGTGGGGACCATGATCAGAATGAAGAAAACAGCACACAGAAAGATGGTGAGAAGGAAAAAACG
GAACGAGACAAGAATCAGAGCAGTAGCAAGAGAAAGGCTGTTGTCCCTGGACCGGCAGAGCATCCCCTGC
AGTACAACTACACTTTTTGGTACTCCA
